>Addgene plasmid #108680 | pVKG1-BSD | depositor full sequence | sequence record 204919 | pVKG1-BSD sequence 4323 bps
CTTTCCTGCGTTATCCCCTGATTCTGTGGATAACCGTATTACCGCCTTTGAGTGAGCTGATACCGCTCGC
CGCAGCCGAACGACCGAGCGCAGCGAGTCAGTGAGCGAGGAAGCGGAAGAGCGCCCAATACGCAAACCGC
CTCTCCCCGCGCGTTGGCCGATTCATTAATGCAGCTGGCACGACAGGTTTCCCGACTGGAAAGCGGGCAG
TGAGCGCAACGCAATTAATACGCGTACCGCTAGCCAGGAAGAGTTTGTAGAAACGCAAAAAGGCCATCCG
TCAGGATGGCCTTCTGCTTAGTTTGATGCCTGGCAGTTTATGGCGGGCGTCCTGCCCGCCACCCTCCGGG
CCGTTGCTTCACAACGTTCAAATCCGCTCCCGGCGGATTTGTCCTACTCAGGAGAGCGTTCACCGACAAA
CAACAGATAAAACGAAAGGCCCAGTCTTCCGACTGAGCCTTTCGTTTTATTTGATGCCTGGCAGTTCCCT
ACTCTCGCGTTAACGCTAGCATGGATGTTTTCCCAGTCACGACGTTGTAAAACGACGGCCAGTCTTAAGC
TCGGGCCCCAAATAATGATTTTATTTTGACTGATAGTGACCTGTTCGTTGCAACAAATTGATGAGCAATG
CTTTTTTATAATGCCAACTTTGTACAAAAAAGCAGGCTCCGCGGCCGCCTTGTTTAACTTTAAGAAGGAG
CCCTTCACCGGATCCGGCTGTGGAATGTGTGTCAGTTAGGGTGTGGAAAGTCCCCAGGCTCCCCAGCAGG
CAGAAGTATGCAAAGCATGCATCTCAATTAGTCAGCAACCAGGTGTGGAAAGTCCCCAGGCTCCCCAGCA
GGCAGAAGTATGCAAAGCATGCATCTCAATTAGTCAGCAACCATAGTCCCGCCCCTAACTCCGCCCATCC
CGCCCCTAACTCCGCCCAGTTCCGCCCATTCTCCGCCCCATGGCTGACTAATTTTTTTTATTTATGCAGA
GGCCGAGGCCGCCTCGGCCTCTGAGCTATTCCAGAAGTAGTGAGGAGGCTTTTTTGGAGGCCTAGGCTTT
TGCAAAAAGCTTTCTCATTGTCAATATGCCTTTGTCTCAAGAAGAATCCACCCTCATTGAAAGAGCAACG
GCTACAATCAACAGCATCCCCATCTCTGAAGACTACAGCGTCGCCAGCGCAGCTCTCTCTAGCGACGGCC
GCATCTTCACTGGTGTCAATGTATATCATTTTACTGGGGGACCTTGTGCAGAACTCGTGGTGCTGGGCAC
TGCTGCTGCTGCGGCAGCTGGCAACCTGACTTGTATCGTCGCGATCGGAAATGAGAACAGGGGCATCTTG
AGCCCCTGCGGACGGTGCCGACAGGTGCTTCTCGATCTGCATCCTGGGATCAAAGCCATAGTGAAGGACA
GTGATGGACAGCCGACGGCAGTTGGGATTCGTGAATTGCTGCCCTCTGGTTATGTGTGGGAGGGCTAAGC
ACCAGCCATTGATCTTGTACATTCAAGCTACTTTCTGTTACTAGATGAACCGAGCATGAGTTGATGGTGA
CTGCAGGAGTGGGGAGGCACGATGGCCGCTTTGGTCCCGGATCTTTGTGAAGGAACCTTACTTCTGTGGT
GTGACATAATTGGACAAACTACCTACAGAGATTTAAAGCTCTAAGGTAAATATAAAATTTTTAAGTGTAT
AATGTGTTAAACTACTGATTCTAATTGTTTGTGTATTTTAGATTCCAACCTATGGAACTGATGAATGGGA
GCAGTGGTGGAATGCCTTTAATGAGGAAAACCTGTTTTGCTCAGAAGAAATGCCATCTAGTGATGATGAG
GCTACTGCTGACTCTCAACATTCTACTCCTCCAAAAAAGAAGAGAAAGGTAGAAGACCCCAAGGACTTTC
CTTCAGAATTGCTAAGTTTTTTGAGTCATGCTGTGTTTAGTAATAGAACTCTTGCTTGCTTTGCTATTTA
CACCACAAAGGAAAAAGCTGCACTGCTATACAAGAAAATTATGGAAAAATATTCTGTAACCTTTATAAGT
AGGCATAACAGTTATAATCATAACATACTGTTTTTTCTTACTCCACACAGGCATAGAGTGTCTGCTATTA
ATAACTATGCTCAAAAATTGTGTACCTTTAGCTTTTTAATTTGTAAAGGGGTTAATAAGGAATATTTGAT
GTATAGTGCCTTGACTAGAGATCATAATCAGCCATACCACATTTGTAGAGGTTTTACTTGCTTTAAAAAA
CCTCCCACACCTCCCCCTGAACCTGAAACATAAAATGAATGCAATTGTTGTTGTTAACTTGTTTATTGCA
GCTTATAATGGTTACAAATAAAGCAATAGCATCACAAATTTCACAAATAAAGCATTTTTTTCACTGCATT
CTAGTTGTGGTTTGTCCAAACTCATCAATGTATCTTATCATGTCTGGATCCAAGGGTGGGCGCGCCGACC
CAGCTTTCTTGTACAAAGTTGGCATTATAAGAAAGCATTGCTTATCAATTTGTTGCAACGAACAGGTCAC
TATCAGTCAAAATAAAATCATTATTTGCCATCCAGCTGATATCCCCTATAGTGAGTCGTATTACATGGTC
ATAGCTGTTTCCTGGCAGCTCTGGCCCGTGTCTCAAAATCTCTGATGTTACATTGCACAAGATAAAAATA
TATCATCATGAACAATAAAACTGTCTGCTTACATAAACAGTAATACAAGGGGTGTTATGAGCCATATTCA
ACGGGAAACGTCGAGGCCGCGATTAAATTCCAACATGGATGCTGATTTATATGGGTATAAATGGGCTCGC
GATAATGTCGGGCAATCAGGTGCGACAATCTATCGCTTGTATGGGAAGCCCGATGCGCCAGAGTTGTTTC
TGAAACATGGCAAAGGTAGCGTTGCCAATGATGTTACAGATGAGATGGTCAGACTAAACTGGCTGACGGA
ATTTATGCCTCTTCCGACCATCAAGCATTTTATCCGTACTCCTGATGATGCATGGTTACTCACCACTGCG
ATCCCCGGAAAAACAGCATTCCAGGTATTAGAAGAATATCCTGATTCAGGTGAAAATATTGTTGATGCGC
TGGCAGTGTTCCTGCGCCGGTTGCATTCGATTCCTGTTTGTAATTGTCCTTTTAACAGCGATCGCGTATT
TCGTCTCGCTCAGGCGCAATCACGAATGAATAACGGTTTGGTTGATGCGAGTGATTTTGATGACGAGCGT
AATGGCTGGCCTGTTGAACAAGTCTGGAAAGAAATGCATAAACTTTTGCCATTCTCACCGGATTCAGTCG
TCACTCATGGTGATTTCTCACTTGATAACCTTATTTTTGACGAGGGGAAATTAATAGGTTGTATTGATGT
TGGACGAGTCGGAATCGCAGACCGATACCAGGATCTTGCCATCCTATGGAACTGCCTCGGTGAGTTTTCT
CCTTCATTACAGAAACGGCTTTTTCAAAAATATGGTATTGATAATCCTGATATGAATAAATTGCAGTTTC
ATTTGATGCTCGATGAGTTTTTCTAATCAGAATTGGTTAATTGGTTGTAACACTGGCAGAGCATTACGCT
GACTTGACGGGACGGCGCAAGCTCATGACCAAAATCCCTTAACGTGAGTTACGCGTCGTTCCACTGAGCG
TCAGACCCCGTAGAAAAGATCAAAGGATCTTCTTGAGATCCTTTTTTTCTGCGCGTAATCTGCTGCTTGC
AAACAAAAAAACCACCGCTACCAGCGGTGGTTTGTTTGCCGGATCAAGAGCTACCAACTCTTTTTCCGAA
GGTAACTGGCTTCAGCAGAGCGCAGATACCAAATACTGTCCTTCTAGTGTAGCCGTAGTTAGGCCACCAC
TTCAAGAACTCTGTAGCACCGCCTACATACCTCGCTCTGCTAATCCTGTTACCAGTGGCTGCTGCCAGTG
GCGATAAGTCGTGTCTTACCGGGTTGGACTCAAGACGATAGTTACCGGATAAGGCGCAGCGGTCGGGCTG
AACGGGGGGTTCGTGCACACAGCCCAGCTTGGAGCGAACGACCTACACCGAACTGAGATACCTACAGCGT
GAGCATTGAGAAAGCGCCACGCTTCCCGAAGGGAGAAAGGCGGACAGGTATCCGGTAAGCGGCAGGGTCG
GAACAGGAGAGCGCACGAGGGAGCTTCCAGGGGGAAACGCCTGGTATCTTTATAGTCCTGTCGGGTTTCG
CCACCTCTGACTTGAGCGTCGATTTTTGTGATGCTCGTCAGGGGGGCGGAGCCTATGGAAAAACGCCAGC
AACGCGGCCTTTTTACGGTTCCTGGCCTTTTGCTGGCCTTTTGCTCACATGTT
Features (pLannotate 1.2.2; 17 found; start..end, strand, type, name):
    121..213     +  CDS            lacI (fragment): lac repressor; lacI; The lac repressor binds to the lac operator to inhibit transcription in E. coli. This inhibition can be relieved by adding lactose or isopropyl-β-D-thiogalactopyranoside (IPTG).
    268..295     -  terminator     rrnB T2 terminator: transcription terminator T2 from the E. coli rrnB gene
    427..470     +  terminator     rrnB T1 terminator: Escherichia coli rrnB; transcription terminator T1 from the E. coli rrnB gene
    517..553     -  CDS            lacZα (fragment): LacZα fragment of β-galactosidase; lacZ fragment
    569..668     +  protein_bind   attL1: mutant version of attL; recombination site for the Gateway® LR reaction LR Clonase™
    680..700     +  RBS            RBS: efficient ribosome binding site from bacteriophage T7 gene 10 (Olins and Rangwala, 1989)
    727..1056    +  promoter       SV40 promoter: SV40 enhancer and early promoter
   1076..1465    +  CDS            bsd: BSD_ASPTE - Experimental evidence at protein level: Swiss-Prot protein existence level 1. Catalyzes the deamination of the cytosine moiety of the antibiotics blasticidin S, cytomycin and acetylblasticidin S. From Aspergillus terreus.
   1580..1654    +  CDS            small t antigen (fragment): SV40 (simian virus 40) small t antigen
   1656..1721    +  intron         small t intron: SV40 (simian virus 40) small t antigen intron
   1851..1871    +  CDS            SV40 NLS: nuclear localization signal of SV40 (simian virus 40) large T antigen
   2190..2273    +  CDS            large T antigen (fragment): large T antigen from SV40 (simian virus 40)
   2296..2430    +  polyA_signal   SV40 poly(A) signal: SV40 polyadenylation signal
   2448..2547    -  protein_bind   attL2: mutant version of attL; recombination site for the Gateway® LR reaction LR Clonase™
   2565..2583    -  promoter       T7 promoter: promoter for bacteriophage T7 RNA polymerase
   2717..3526    +  CDS            KanR: aminoglycoside phosphotransferase; aph(3')-Ia; confers resistance to kanamycin in bacteria or G418 (Geneticin®) in eukaryotes
   3673..4261    +  rep_origin     ori: high-copy-number ColE1/pMB1/pBR322/pUC origin of replication
