[The description below was written by a language model from this plasmid's Addgene catalogue record and pLannotate feature annotations shown in this document.]
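Description:
pVKG1-BSD is a 4.3 kb donor plasmid built on the Invitrogen pENTR/D-TOPO Gateway entry backbone. It supplies a blasticidin resistance cassette for knock-in by the VIKING method, which the associated publication title describes as a versatile non-homologous end joining-based knock-in module for genome editing. In E. coli it is maintained at high copy from a ColE1/pUC-type origin and selected with kanamycin through the aph(3')-Ia (KanR) gene. The backbone also carries the usual entry-vector elements: rrnB T1 and T2 transcription terminators upstream of the cloning region, which insulate the insert from read-through transcription, a T7 promoter, and short lacI and lacZα remnants that appear to be non-functional fragments.

The payload, recorded as SV40pro-BSD-polyA (about 1.75 kb), lies between the attL1 and attL2 Gateway recombination sites. It consists of the SV40 enhancer/early promoter driving the bsd gene, which encodes the Aspergillus terreus blasticidin S deaminase. Downstream is an SV40-derived 3' region containing the small t antigen intron and the SV40 polyadenylation signal. The small t, large T and NLS fragments annotated there are incidental pieces of this standard SV40 3' processing segment rather than expressed products. Together these parts form a self-contained expression unit that makes mammalian cells blasticidin resistant, so cells that have integrated the cassette at a nuclease-cut genomic locus can be enriched by drug selection. The attL sites would in principle allow LR transfer of the cassette to a destination vector. The record does not annotate a nuclease target site in the plasmid or describe how the donor is linearised, nor does it name target genes or cell types.
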