Addgene plasmid #108680: pVKG1-BSD
Purpose: Blasticidin resistant cassette for knock-in by VIKING method
Depositing lab: Shigeo Sugano. Depositing organization: Ritsumeikan University. Publication: Development of versatile non-homologous end joining-based knock-in module for genome editing. Sawatsubashi S, Joko Y, Fukumoto S, Matsumoto T, Sugano SS. Sci Rep. 2018 Jan 12;8(1):593. doi: 10.1038/s41598-017-18911-9. PubMed 29330493.
Backbone
  Vector backbone: pENTR/D-TOPO
  Backbone manufacturer: Invitrogen
  Selectable markers: Blasticidin
Growth in bacteria
  Bacterial resistance: Kanamycin, 50 μg/mL
  Growth temperature: 37°C
  Growth strain: DH5alpha
  Copy number: High Copy
Gene/Insert
  Gene/Insert name: SV40pro-BSD-polyA
  Insert size (bp): 1750
Terms and licenses: Academic/Nonprofit Terms; Industry Terms: Not Available to Industry
How to cite: pVKG1-BSD was a gift from Shigeo Sugano (Addgene plasmid # 108680 ; http://n2t.net/addgene:108680 ; RRID:Addgene_108680)
