>Addgene plasmid #108680 | pVKG1-BSD | addgene partial sequence | sequence record 211551 | Addgene NGS Result
GGTGTGGAAAGTCCCCAGGCTCCCCAGCAGGCAGAAGTATGCAAAGCATGCATCTCAATTAGTCAGCAAC
CATAGTCCCAAAGTCCCCAGGCTCCCCAGCAGGCAGAAGTATGCAAAGCATGCATCTCAATTAGTCAGCA
ACCATAGTCCCGCCCCTAACTCCGCCCATCCCGCCCCTAACTCCGCCCAGTTCCGCCCATTCTCCGCCCC
ATGGCTGACTAATTTTTTTTATTTATGCAGAGGCCGAGGCCGCCTCGGCCTCTGAGCTATTCCAGAAGTA
GTGAGGAGGCTTTTTTGGAGGCCTAGGCTTTTGCAAAAAGCTTTCTCATTGTCAATATGCCTTTGTCTCA
AGAAGAATCCACCCTCATTGAAAGAGCAACGGCTACAATCAACAGCATCCCCATCTCTGAAGACTACAGC
GTCGCCAGCGCAGCTCTCTCTAGCGACGGCCGCATCTTCACTGGTGTCAATGTATATCATTTTACTGGGG
GACCTTGTGCAGAACTCGTGGTGCTGGGCACTGCTGCTGCTGCGGCAGCTGGCAACCTGACTTGTATCGT
CGCGATCGGAAATGAGAACAGGGGCATCTTGAGCCCCTGCGGACGGTGCCGACAGGTGCTTCTCGATCTG
CATCCTGGGATCAAAGCCATAGTGAAGGACAGTGATGGACAGCCGACGGCAGTTGGGATTCGTGAATTGC
TGCCCTCTGGTTATGTGTGGGAGGGCTAAGCACCAGCCATTGATCTTGTACATTCAAGCTACTTTCTGTT
ACTAGATGAACCGAGCATGAGTTGATGGTGACTGCAGGAGTGGGGAGGCACGATGGCCGCTTTGGTCCGG
ATCTTTGTGAAGGAACCTTACTTCTGTGGTGTGACATAATTGGACAAACTACCTACAGAGATTTAAAGCT
CTAAGGTAAATATAAAATTTTTAAGTGTATAATGTGTTAAACTACTGATTCTAATTGTTTGTGTATTTTA
GATTCCAACCTATGGAACTGATGAATGGGAGCAGTGGTGGAATGCCTTTAATGAGGAAAACCTGTTTTGC
TCAGAAGAAATGCCATCTAGTGATGATGAGGCTACTGCTGACTCTCAACATTCTACTCCTCCAAAAAAGA
AGAGAAAGGTAGAAGACCCCAAGGACTTTCCTTCAGAATTGCTAAGTTTTTTGAGTCATGCTGTGTTTAG
TAATAGAACTCTTGCTTGCTTTGCTATTTACACCACAAAGGAAAAAGCTGCACTGCTATACAAGAAAATT
ATGGAAAAATATTCTGTAACCTTTATAAGTAGGCATAACAGTTATAATCATAACATACTGTTTTTTCTTA
CTCCACACAGGCATAGAGTGTCTGCTATTAATAACTATGCTCAAAAATTGTGTACCTTTAGCTTTTTAAT
TTGTAAAGGGGTTAATAAGGAATATTTGATGTATAGTGCCTTGACTAGAGATCATAATCAGCCATACCAC
ATTTGTAGAGGTTTTACTTGCTTTAAAAAACCTCCCACACCTCCCCCTGAACCTGAAACATAAAATGAAT
GCAATTGTTGTTGTTAACTTGTTTATTGCAGCTTATAATGGTTACAAATAAAGCAATAGCATCACAAATT
TCACAAATAAAGCATTTTTTTCACTGCATTCTAGTTGTGGTTTGTCCAAACTCATCAATGTATCTTATCA
TGTCTGGAAGGGTGGGCGCGCCGACCCAGCTTTCTTGTACAAAGTTGGCATTATAAGAAAGCATTGCTTA
TCAATTTGTTGCAACGAACAGGTCACTATCAGTCAAAATAAAATCATTATTTGCCATCCAGCTGATATCC
CCTATAGTGAGTCGTATTACATGGTCATAGCTGTTTCCTGGCAGCTCTGGCCCGTGTCTCAAAATCTCTG
ATGTTACATTGCACAAGATAAAAATATATCATCATGAACAATAAAACTGTCTGCTTACATAAACAGTAAT
ACAAGGGGTGTTATGAGCCATATTCAACGGGAAACGTCGAGGCCGCGATTAAATTCCAACATGGATGCTG
ATTTATATGGGTATAAATGGGCTCGCGATAATGTCGGGCAATCAGGTGCGACAATCTATCGCTTGTATGG
GAAGCCCGATGCGCCAGAGTTGTTTCTGAAACATGGCAAAGGTAGCGTTGCCAATGATGTTACAGATGAG
ATGGTCAGACTAAACTGGCTGACGGAATTTATGCCTCTTCCGACCATCAAGCATTTTATCCGTACTCCTG
ATGATGCATGGTTACTCACCACTGCGATCCCCGGAAAAACAGCATTCCAGGTATTAGAAGAATATCCTGA
TTCAGGTGAAAATATTGTTGATGCGCTGGCAGTGTTCCTGCGCCGGTTGCATTCGATTCCTGTTTGTAAT
TGTCCTTTTAACAGCGATCGCGTATTTCGTCTCGCTCAGGCGCAATCACGAATGAATAACGGTTTGGTTG
ATGCGAGTGATTTTGATGACGAGCGTAATGGCTGGCCTGTTGAACAAGTCTGGAAAGAAATGCATAAACT
TTTGCCATTCTCACCGGATTCAGTCGTCACTCATGGTGATTTCTCACTTGATAACCTTATTTTTGACGAG
GGGAAATTAATAGGTTGTATTGATGTTGGACGAGTCGGAATCGCAGACCGATACCAGGATCTTGCCATCC
TATGGAACTGCCTCGGTGAGTTTTCTCCTTCATTACAGAAACGGCTTTTTCAAAAATATGGTATTGATAA
TCCTGATATGAATAAATTGCAGTTTCATTTGATGCTCGATGAGTTTTTCTAATCAGAATTGGTTAATTGG
TTGTAACACTGGCAGAGCATTACGCTGACTTGACGGGACGGCGCAAGCTCATGACCAAAATCCCTTAACG
TGAGTTACGCGTCGTTCCACTGAGCGTCAGACCCCGTAGAAAAGATCAAAGGATCTTCTTGAGATCCTTT
TTTTCTGCGCGTAATCTGCTGCTTGCAAACAAAAAAACCACCGCTACCAGCGGTGGTTTGTTTGCCGGAT
CAAGAGCTACCAACTCTTTTTCCGAAGGTAACTGGCTTCAGCAGAGCGCAGATACCAAATACTGTTCTTC
TAGTGTAGCCGTAGTTAGGCCACCACTTCAAGAACTCTGTAGCACCGCCTACATACCTCGCTCTGCTAAT
CCTGTTACCAGTGGCTGCTGCCAGTGGCGATAAGTCGTGTCTTACCGGGTTGGACTCAAGACGATAGTTA
CCGGATAAGGCGCAGCGGTCGGGCTGAACGGGGGGTTCGTGCACACAGCCCAGCTTGGAGCGAACGACCT
ACACCGAACTGAGATACCTACAGCGTGAGCTATGAGAAAGCGCCACGCTTCCCGAAGGGAGAAAGGCGGA
CAGGTATCCGGTAAGCGGCAGGGTCGGAACAGGAGAGCGCACGAGGGAGCTTCCAGGGGGAAACGCCTGG
TATCTTTATAGTCCTGTCGGGTTTCGCCACCTCTGACTTGAGCGTCGATTTTTGTGATGCTCGTCAGGGG
GGCGGAGCCTATGGAAAAACGCCAGCAACGCGGCCTTTTTACGGTTCCTGGCCTTTTGCTGGCCTTTTGC
TCACATGTTCTTTCCTGCGTTATCCCCTGATTCTGTGGATAACCGTATTACCGCCTTTGAGTGAGCTGAT
ACCGCTCGCCGCAGCCGAACGACCGAGCGCAGCGAGTCAGTGAGCGAGGAAGCGGAAGAGCGCCCAATAC
GCAAACCGCCTCTCCCCGCGCGTTGGCCGATTCATTAATGCAGCTGGCACGACAGGTTTCCCGACTGGAA
AGCGGGCAGTGAGCGCAACGCAATTAATACGCGTACCGCTAGCCAGGAAGAGTTTGTAGAAACGCAAAAA
GGCCATCCGTCAGGATGGCCTTCTGCTTAGTTTGATGCCTGGCAGTTTATGGCGGGCGTCCTGCCCGCCA
CCCTCCGGGCCGTTGCTTCACAACGTTCAAATCCGCTCCCGGCGGATTTGTCCTACTCAGGAGAGCGTTC
ACCGACAAACAACAGATAAAACGAAAGGCCCAGTCTTCCGACTGAGCCTTTCGTTTTATTTGATGCCTGG
CAGTTCCCTACTCTCGCGTTAACGCTAGCATGGATGTTTTCCCAGTCACGACGTTGTAAAACGACGGCCA
GTCTTAAGCTCGGGCCCCAAATAATGATTTTATTTTGACTGATAGTGACCTGTTCGTTGCAACAAATTGA
TGAGCAATGCTTTTTTATAATGCCAACTTTGTACAAAAAAGCAGGCTCCGCGGCCGCCCCCTTCACCGGA
TCCGGCTGTGGAATGTGTGTCAGTTAG
